>Addgene plasmid #15652 | HybridB-IRES-tauLacZ LNL TV | addgene partial sequence | sequence record 22113 | 15652 with M13F
ACAGTAACAGAACTGAAAACTGATGCATGAGTTTAGCCATCTGATATTAGACAGAAATGTCTTACATATA
CACTGGTATAAAGACAAACTCTTCAACAAATTGTGCTGGTAAAACTGGATGTCCACATGTAGAAGAATAT
AAATATTCCCAGATCTATTATTTGGTACAGAAATTCCACATGGATCACAAACTTCCATGGGCAACGTTAG
ATGCTAAAACCACTTGAAGAGTACACACGCAGTCCCCTCTAAGATAGAGATGTAGTACAAGACTTTCAGA
CAAAGACTCCATTTGCT
