[The description below was written by a language model from this plasmid's Addgene catalogue record.]
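Description:
HybridB-IRES-tauLacZ LNL TV is a mouse gene-targeting vector ("TV") built in a pBS (pBluescript-type) backbone of about 3 kb. It carries a mouse-derived insert of roughly 16 kb that was introduced by restriction cloning. It is maintained in E. coli as a high-copy plasmid under ampicillin selection. No feature table accompanies the record, so the details of the insert can only be inferred from the construct name and the associated publication, which concerns axonal sorting into glomeruli in the mouse olfactory system.

The name suggests three components. "HybridB" appears to denote a hybrid coding sequence, presumably a chimeric odorant receptor given the subject of the study, but the record does not say which genes contribute to the hybrid or which locus is targeted. This is followed by an IRES-tauLacZ cassette. An internal ribosome entry site allows a second protein to be translated from the same transcript, in this case a fusion of the microtubule-associated protein tau to β-galactosidase. The tau portion carries the reporter into axons, so the projections of expressing neurons can be traced histochemically to their targets. "LNL" conventionally stands for a loxP-neo-loxP selection cassette, which provides drug selection of targeted embryonic stem cells and can later be removed by Cre recombinase; the record does not itself confirm this. The remaining insert length presumably consists of genomic homology arms, whose extent is not stated.

The depositor notes that a mouse strain derived from this plasmid exists, consistent with its use for homologous recombination to generate a knock-in reporter line.
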