Addgene plasmid #15652: HybridB-IRES-tauLacZ LNL TV
Depositing lab: Peter Mombaerts. Depositing organization: Rockefeller University. Publication: A contextual model for axonal sorting into glomeruli in the mouse olfactory system. Feinstein P, Mombaerts P. Cell. 2004 Jun 11. 117(6):817-31. 10.1016/j.cell.2004.05.011 PubMed 15186781.
Backbone
  Vector backbone: pBS
  Backbone size w/o insert (bp): 3000
  Vector type: high copy number
Growth in bacteria
  Bacterial resistance: Ampicillin, 100 μg/mL
  Growth temperature: 37°C
  Growth strain: DH5alpha
  Copy number: High Copy
Gene/Insert
  Gene/Insert name: HybridB-IRES-tauLacZ LNL TV
  Species: M. musculus (mouse)
  Insert size (bp): 16000
  Cloning method: Restriction Enzyme
  Sequencing primers: 5′ M13; 3′ reverse
Terms and licenses: Academic/Nonprofit Terms; Industry Terms: Not Available to Industry
Depositor comments: The mouse strain that was derived from this plasmid is available from The Jackson Laboratory: http://jaxmice.jax.org/strain/006629.html
How to cite: HybridB-IRES-tauLacZ LNL TV was a gift from Peter Mombaerts (Addgene plasmid # 15652 ; http://n2t.net/addgene:15652 ; RRID:Addgene_15652)
